Addgene plasmid #99120: pAAV-ihSyn1-tTA
Purpose: An AAV genome that expresses tTA from the hSyn1 promoter that contains a positive feedback loop for amplifed expression of the tTA
Depositing lab: Viviana Gradinaru. Publication: Engineered AAVs for efficient noninvasive gene delivery to the central and peripheral nervous systems. Chan KY, Jang MJ, Yoo BB, Greenbaum A, Ravi N, Wu WL, Sanchez-Guardado L, Lois C, Mazmanian SK, Deverman BE, Gradinaru V. Nat Neurosci. 2017 Aug;20(8):1172-1179. doi: 10.1038/nn.4593. Epub 2017 Jun 26. PubMed 28671695.
Backbone
  Vector backbone: pAAV
  Vector type: Mammalian Expression, AAV
Growth in bacteria
  Bacterial resistance: Ampicillin, 100 μg/mL
  Growth temperature: 37°C
  Growth strain: NEB Stable
  Copy number: High Copy
Gene/Insert
  Gene/Insert name: tTA
  Insert size (bp): 2869
  Mutation: *(see below)
  Promoter: ihSyn1
  Cloning method: Restriction Enzyme; 5′ cloning site KpnI (not destroyed); 3′ cloning site EcoRI/HindIII (not destroyed)
Terms and licenses: Academic/Nonprofit Terms; Industry Terms: Not Available to Industry
Depositor comments: *Note: The tTA in this plasmid was made from a reverse tetracycline transactivator (rtTA) by changing two amino acids (G19E and P56A). These two residue changes have been shown to be sufficient for the reverse phenotype (10.1073/pnas.130192197).
How to cite: pAAV-ihSyn1-tTA was a gift from Viviana Gradinaru (Addgene plasmid # 99120 ; http://n2t.net/addgene:99120 ; RRID:Addgene_99120) For viral preps, please replace (Addgene plasmid # 99120) in the above sentence with: (Addgene viral prep # 99120-AAV1)
