[The description below was written by a language model from this plasmid's Addgene catalogue record and the feature table of its GenBank file.]
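Description:
pAAV-ihSyn1-tTA is a 5,455 bp AAV transfer plasmid (pAAV backbone) that carries a recombinant AAV genome for expression of the tetracycline-controlled transactivator tTA in mammalian neurons. The expression cassette lies between two AAV2 inverted terminal repeats, which are the cis elements needed for replication and packaging of the genome into AAV capsids. Outside the ITRs, the bacterial backbone contains a high-copy ColE1/pUC-type origin, an f1 phage origin, and a beta-lactamase gene for ampicillin selection in E. coli.

The payload is driven by "ihSyn1", an inducible version of the human synapsin I promoter. The annotation shows the neuron-specific hSyn promoter followed directly by two tet operator sites, then the transactivator coding region. Only the C-terminal part of that region is annotated, as three tandem minimal VP16 activation domains; the TetR-derived DNA-binding portion is not marked in the feature table. A WPRE follows to enhance transcript stability and expression, and a human growth hormone polyadenylation signal ends the cassette. An annotated Factor Xa site inside the WPRE on the opposite strand is most likely an incidental sequence match.

Because tTA binds tet operators in the absence of doxycycline, the basal tTA made from hSyn1 can bind the adjacent operators and increase its own transcription, which is the positive feedback loop named in the record. According to the depositor, this tTA was made from a reverse transactivator (rtTA) by changing two residues, G19E and P56A.

The construct serves as a neuron-restricted source of amplified tTA. Such a driver would typically be paired with vectors carrying tetracycline-responsive promoters, although the record names no partner construct.
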