LOCUS       Exported 5455 bp ds-DNA circular SYN 12-MAY-2021
DEFINITION  An AAV genome that expresses tTA from the hSyn1 promoter that
            contains a positive feedback loop for amplifed expression of the
            tTA.
ACCESSION   .
VERSION     .
KEYWORDS    pAAV-ihSyn1-tTA
SOURCE      synthetic DNA construct
  ORGANISM  synthetic DNA construct
REFERENCE   1 (bases 1 to 5455)
  AUTHORS   Chan KY, Jang MJ, Yoo BB, Greenbaum A, Ravi N, Wu WL,
            Sanchez-Guardado L, Lois C, Mazmanian SK, Deverman BE, Gradinaru V
  TITLE     Engineered AAVs for efficient noninvasive gene delivery to the
            central and peripheral nervous systems.
  JOURNAL   Nat Neurosci. 2017 Aug;20(8):1172-1179. doi: 10.1038/nn.4593. Epub
            2017 Jun 26.
  PUBMED    28671695
REFERENCE   2 (bases 1 to 5455)
  AUTHORS   .
  TITLE     Direct Submission
  JOURNAL   Exported May 12, 2021 from SnapGene Server 1.1.58
            http://www.snapgene.com
FEATURES             Location/Qualifiers
     source          1..5455
                     /organism="synthetic DNA construct"
                     /mol_type="other DNA"
     repeat_region   1..130
                     /label=AAV2 ITR (alternate)
                     /note="Functional equivalent of wild-type AAV2 ITR"
     promoter        175..622
                     /label=hSyn promoter
                     /note="human synapsin I promoter; confers neuron-specific
                     expression (Kugler et al., 2003)"
     protein_bind    662..680
                     /gene="tetO"
                     /label=tet operator
                     /bound_moiety="tetracycline repressor TetR"
                     /note="bacterial operator O2 for the tetR and tetA genes"
     protein_bind    698..716
                     /gene="tetO"
                     /label=tet operator
                     /bound_moiety="tetracycline repressor TetR"
                     /note="bacterial operator O2 for the tetR and tetA genes"
     CDS             1438..1548
                     /codon_start=1
                     /product="3 tandem repeats of the minimal activation domain
                     of herpes simplex virus VP16 (Cheng et al., 2013)"
                     /label=VP48
                     /translation="DALDDFDLDMLPADALDDFDLDMLPADALDDFDLDML"
     misc_feature    1582..2170
                     /label=WPRE
                     /note="woodchuck hepatitis virus posttranscriptional
                     regulatory element"
     primer_bind     complement(1635..1655)
                     /label=WPRE-R
                     /note="WPRE, reverse primer"
     CDS             complement(2053..2064)
                     /codon_start=1
                     /product="Factor Xa recognition and cleavage site"
                     /label=Factor Xa site
                     /translation="IEGR"
     polyA_signal    2202..2678
                     /label=hGH poly(A) signal
                     /note="human growth hormone polyadenylation signal"
     primer_bind     complement(2401..2420)
                     /label=hGH-PA-R
                     /note="Human growth hormone terminator, reverse primer"
     repeat_region   2718..2858
                     /label=AAV2 ITR
                     /note="inverted terminal repeat of adeno-associated virus
                     serotype 2"
     repeat_region   2718..2847
                     /label=AAV2 ITR
     rep_origin      2933..3388
                     /direction=RIGHT
                     /label=f1 ori
                     /note="f1 bacteriophage origin of replication; arrow
                     indicates direction of (+) strand synthesis"
     primer_bind     complement(3020..3039)
                     /label=F1ori-R
                     /note="F1 origin, reverse primer"
     primer_bind     3230..3251
                     /label=F1ori-F
                     /note="F1 origin, forward primer"
     primer_bind     complement(3405..3424)
                     /label=pRS-marker
                     /note="pRS vectors, use to sequence yeast selectable
                     marker"
     primer_bind     3524..3546
                     /label=pGEX 3'
                     /note="pGEX vectors, reverse primer"
     primer_bind     complement(3584..3602)
                     /label=pBRforEco
                     /note="pBR322 vectors, upsteam of EcoRI site, forward
                     primer"
     promoter        3670..3774
                     /gene="bla"
                     /label=AmpR promoter
     CDS             3775..4635
                     /codon_start=1
                     /gene="bla"
                     /product="beta-lactamase"
                     /label=AmpR
                     /note="confers resistance to ampicillin, carbenicillin, and
                     related antibiotics"
                     /translation="MSIQHFRVALIPFFAAFCLPVFAHPETLVKVKDAEDQLGARVGYI
                     ELDLNSGKILESFRPEERFPMMSTFKVLLCGAVLSRIDAGQEQLGRRIHYSQNDLVEYS
                     PVTEKHLTDGMTVRELCSAAITMSDNTAANLLLTTIGGPKELTAFLHNMGDHVTRLDRW
                     EPELNEAIPNDERDTTMPVAMATTLRKLLTGELLTLASRQQLIDWMEADKVAGPLLRSA
                     LPAGWFIADKSGAGERGSRGIIAALGPDGKPSRIVVIYTTGSQATMDERNRQIAEIGAS
                     LIKHW"
     primer_bind     complement(3993..4012)
                     /label=Amp-R
                     /note="Ampicillin resistance gene, reverse primer"
     rep_origin      4806..5394
                     /direction=RIGHT
                     /label=ori
                     /note="high-copy-number ColE1/pMB1/pBR322/pUC origin of
                     replication"
     primer_bind     5295..5314
                     /label=pBR322ori-F
                     /note="pBR322 origin, forward primer"
ORIGIN
        1 cctgcaggca gctgcgcgct cgctcgctca ctgaggccgc ccgggcgtcg ggcgaccttt
       61 ggtcgcccgg cctcagtgag cgagcgagcg cgcagagagg gagtggccaa ctccatcact
      121 aggggttcct gcggccgcac gcgtgtgtct agactgcaga gggccctgcg tatgagtgca
      181 agtgggtttt aggaccagga tgaggcgggg tgggggtgcc tacctgacga ccgaccccga
      241 cccactggac aagcacccaa cccccattcc ccaaattgcg catcccctat cagagagggg
      301 gaggggaaac aggatgcggc gaggcgcgtg cgcactgcca gcttcagcac cgcggacagt
      361 gccttcgccc ccgcctggcg gcgcgcgcca ccgccgcctc agcactgaag gcgcgctgac
      421 gtcactcgcc ggtcccccgc aaactcccct tcccggccac cttggtcgcg tccgcgccgc
      481 cgccggccca gccggaccgc accacgcgag gcgcgagata ggggggcacg ggcgcgacca
      541 tctgcgctgc ggcgccggcg actcagcgct gcctcagtct gcggtgggca gcggaggagt
      601 cgtgtcgtgc ctgagagcgc agtcgagaac agatctctaa aacaggtaag tcccattaat
      661 ctccctatca gtgatagaga aggtctgaag agtttactcc ctatcagtga tagagattaa
      721 ttcctctact aaccttgttc atcttttctt tttttttcta caggtcctgg gtgattaaca
      781 gcttaagggc ccggatccgg taccgccacc atgagtcggc tggataaatc taaagtcata
      841 aacggcgctc tggaattact caatgaagtc ggtatcgaag gcctgacgac aaggaaactc
      901 gctcaaaagc tgggagttga gcagcctacc ctgtactggc acgtgaagaa caagcgggcc
      961 ctgctcgatg ccctggccat cgagatgctg gacaggcatc atacccactt ctgccccctg
     1021 gaaggcgagt catggcaaga ctttctgcgg aacaacgcca agtcattccg ctgtgctctc
     1081 ctctcacatc gcgacggggc taaagtgcat ctcggcaccc gcccaacaga gaaacagtac
     1141 gaaaccctgg aaaatcagct cgcgttcctg tgtcagcaag gcttctccct ggagaacgca
     1201 ctgtacgctc tgtccgccgt gggccacttt acactgggct gcgtattgga ggaacaggag
     1261 catcaagtag caaaagagga aagagagaca cctaccaccg attctatgcc cccacttctg
     1321 agacaagcaa ttgagctgtt cgaccggcag ggagccgaac ctgccttcct tttcggcctg
     1381 gaactaatca tatgtggcct ggagaaacag ctaaagtgcg aaagcggcgg gccggccgac
     1441 gcccttgacg attttgactt agacatgctc ccagccgatg cccttgacga ctttgacctt
     1501 gatatgctgc ctgctgacgc tcttgacgat tttgaccttg acatgctccc cgggtaagaa
     1561 ttcgatatca agcttatcga taatcaacct ctggattaca aaatttgtga aagattgact
     1621 ggtattctta actatgttgc tccttttacg ctatgtggat acgctgcttt aatgcctttg
     1681 tatcatgcta ttgcttcccg tatggctttc attttctcct ccttgtataa atcctggttg
     1741 ctgtctcttt atgaggagtt gtggcccgtt gtcaggcaac gtggcgtggt gtgcactgtg
     1801 tttgctgacg caacccccac tggttggggc attgccacca cctgtcagct cctttccggg
     1861 actttcgctt tccccctccc tattgccacg gcggaactca tcgccgcctg ccttgcccgc
     1921 tgctggacag gggctcggct gttgggcact gacaattccg tggtgttgtc ggggaaatca
     1981 tcgtcctttc cttggctgct cgcctatgtt gccacctgga ttctgcgcgg gacgtccttc
     2041 tgctacgtcc cttcggccct caatccagcg gaccttcctt cccgcggcct gctgccggct
     2101 ctgcggcctc ttccgcgtct tcgccttcgc cctcagacga gtcggatctc cctttgggcc
     2161 gcctccccgc atcgataccg agcgctgctc gagagatcta cgggtggcat ccctgtgacc
     2221 cctccccagt gcctctcctg gccctggaag ttgccactcc agtgcccacc agccttgtcc
     2281 taataaaatt aagttgcatc attttgtctg actaggtgtc cttctataat attatggggt
     2341 ggaggggggt ggtatggagc aaggggcaag ttgggaagac aacctgtagg gcctgcgggg
     2401 tctattggga accaagctgg agtgcagtgg cacaatcttg gctcactgca atctccgcct
     2461 cctgggttca agcgattctc ctgcctcagc ctcccgagtt gttgggattc caggcatgca
     2521 tgaccaggct cagctaattt ttgttttttt ggtagagacg gggtttcacc atattggcca
     2581 ggctggtctc caactcctaa tctcaggtga tctacccacc ttggcctccc aaattgctgg
     2641 gattacaggc gtgaaccact gctcccttcc ctgtccttct gattttgtag gtaaccacgt
     2701 gcggaccgag cggccgcagg aacccctagt gatggagttg gccactccct ctctgcgcgc
     2761 tcgctcgctc actgaggccg ggcgaccaaa ggtcgcccga cgcccgggct ttgcccgggc
     2821 ggcctcagtg agcgagcgag cgcgcagctg cctgcagggg cgcctgatgc ggtattttct
     2881 ccttacgcat ctgtgcggta tttcacaccg catannnnnn nnnnnnnnnn nnnnnnnnnn
     2941 nnnnnnnnnn nnnnnnnnnn nnnnnnnnnn nnnnnnnnnn nnnnnnnnnn nnnnnnnnnn
     3001 nnnnnnnnnt nnnnnnnnnn nnnnnnnnnn nnnnnnnnnn nnnnnnnnnn nnnnnncnnn
     3061 nnnnnnnnnn nnnnnnnnnn nnnnnnnnnn nnnnnnnnnn nnnnnnnnnn nnnnnnnnnn
     3121 nnnnnnnnnn nnnnnnnnnn nnnnnnnnnn nnnnnnnnnn nnnnnnnnnn nnnnnnnnnn
     3181 nnnnnnnnnn nnnnnnnncc tttgacgttg gagtccacgt tctttaatag tggactcttg
     3241 ttccaaactg gaacaacact caactctatc tcgggctatt cttttgattt ataagggatt
     3301 ttgccgattt cggtctattg gttaaaaaat gagctgattt aacaaaaatt taacgcgaat
     3361 tttaacaaaa tattaacgtt tacaatttta tggtgcactc tcagtacaat ctgctctgat
     3421 gccgcatagt taagccagcc ccgacacccg ccaacacccg ctgacgcgcc ctgacgggct
     3481 tgtctgctcc cggcatccgc ttacagacaa gctgtgaccg tctccgggag ctgcatgtgt
     3541 cagaggtttt caccgtcatc accgaaacgc gcgagacgaa agggcctcgt gatacgccta
     3601 tttttatagg ttaatgtcat gataataatg gtttcttaga cgtcaggtgg cacttttcgg
     3661 ggaaatgtgc gcggaacccc tatttgttta tttttctaaa tacattcaaa tatgtatccg
     3721 ctcatgagac aataaccctg ataaatgctt caataatatt gaaaaaggaa gagtatgagt
     3781 attcaacatt tccgtgtcgc ccttattccc ttttttgcgg cattttgcct tcctgttttt
     3841 gctcacccag aaacgctggt gaaagtaaaa gatgctgaag atcagttggg tgcacgagtg
     3901 ggttacatcg aactggatct caacagcggt aagatccttg agagttttcg ccccgaagaa
     3961 cgttttccaa tgatgagcac ttttaaagtt ctgctatgtg gcgcggtatt atcccgtatt
     4021 gacgccgggc aagagcaact cggtcgccgc atacactatt ctcagaatga cttggttgag
     4081 tactcaccag tcacagaaaa gcatcttacg gatggcatga cagtaagaga attatgcagt
     4141 gctgccataa ccatgagtga taacactgcg gccaacttac ttctgacaac gatcggagga
     4201 ccgaaggagc taaccgcttt tttgcacaac atgggggatc atgtaactcg ccttgatcgt
     4261 tgggaaccgg agctgaatga agccatacca aacgacgagc gtgacaccac gatgcctgta
     4321 gcaatggcaa caacgttgcg caaactatta actggcgaac tacttactct agcttcccgg
     4381 caacaattaa tagactggat ggaggcggat aaagttgcag gaccacttct gcgctcggcc
     4441 cttccggctg gctggtttat tgctgataaa tctggagccg gtgagcgtgg gtctcgcggt
     4501 atcattgcag cactggggcc agatggtaag ccctcccgta tcgtagttat ctacacgacg
     4561 gggagtcagg caactatgga tgaacgaaat agacagatcg ctgagatagg tgcctcactg
     4621 attaagcatt ggtaactgtc agaccaagtt tactcatata tactttagat tgatttaaaa
     4681 cttcattttt aatttaaaag gatctaggtg aagatccttt ttgataatct catgaccaaa
     4741 atcccttaac gtgagttttc gttccactga gcgtcagacc ccgtagaaaa gatcaaagga
     4801 tcttcttgag atcctttttt tctgcgcgta atctgctgct tgcaaacaaa aaaaccaccg
     4861 ctaccagcgg tggtttgttt gccggatcaa gagctaccaa ctctttttcc gaaggtaact
     4921 ggcttcagca gagcgcagat accaaatact gttcttctag tgtagccgta gttaggccac
     4981 cacttcaaga actctgtagc accgcctaca tacctcgctc tgctaatcct gttaccagtg
     5041 gctgctgcca gtggcgataa gtcgtgtctt accgggttgg actcaagacg atagttaccg
     5101 gataaggcgc agcggtcggg ctgaacgggg ggttcgtgca cacagcccag cttggagcga
     5161 acgacctaca ccgaactgag atacctacag cgtgagctat gagaaagcgc cacgcttccc
     5221 gaagggagaa aggcggacag gtatccggta agcggcaggg tcggaacagg agagcgcacg
     5281 agggagcttc cagggggaaa cgcctggtat ctttatagtc ctgtcgggtt tcgccacctc
     5341 tgacttgagc gtcgattttt gtgatgctcg tcaggggggc ggagcctatg gaaaaacgcc
     5401 agcaacgcgg cctttttacg gttcctggcc ttttgctggc cttttgctca catgt
//
